>Addgene plasmid #144155 | TFORF2739 | addgene full sequence | sequence record 396226 | Addgene NGS Result
TTAATGTAGTCTTATGCAATACTCTTGTAGTCTTGCAACATGGTAACGATGAGTTAGCAACATGCCTTAC
AAGGAGAGAAAAAGCACCGTGCATGCCGATTGGTGGAAGTAAGGTGGTACGATCGTGCCTTATTAGGAAG
GCAACAGACGGGTCTGACATGGATTGGACGAACCACTGAATTGCCGCATTGCAGAGATATTGTATTTAAG
TGCCTAGCTCGATACATAAACGGGTCTCTCTGGTTAGACCAGATCTGAGCCTGGGAGCTCTCTGGCTAAC
TAGGGAACCCACTGCTTAAGCCTCAATAAAGCTTGCCTTGAGTGCTTCAAGTAGTGTGTGCCCGTCTGTT
GTGTGACTCTGGTAACTAGAGATCCCTCAGACCCTTTTAGTCAGTGTGGAAAATCTCTAGCAGTGGCGCC
CGAACAGGGACTTGAAAGCGAAAGGGAAACCAGAGGAGCTCTCTCGACGCAGGACTCGGCTTGCTGAAGC
GCGCACGGCAAGAGGCGAGGGGCGGCGACTGGTGAGTACGCCAAAAATTTTGACTAGCGGAGGCTAGAAG
GAGAGAGATGGGTGCGAGAGCGTCAGTATTAAGCGGGGGAGAATTAGATCGCGATGGGAAAAAATTCGGT
TAAGGCCAGGGGGAAAGAAAAAATATAAATTAAAACATATAGTATGGGCAAGCAGGGAGCTAGAACGATT
CGCAGTTAATCCTGGCCTGTTAGAAACATCAGAAGGCTGTAGACAAATACTGGGACAGCTACAACCATCC
CTTCAGACAGGATCAGAAGAACTTAGATCATTATATAATACAGTAGCAACCCTCTATTGTGTGCATCAAA
GGATAGAGATAAAAGACACCAAGGAAGCTTTAGACAAGATAGAGGAAGAGCAAAACAAAAGTAAGACCAC
CGCACAGCAAGCGGCCGCTGATCTTCAGACCTGGAGGAGGAGATATGAGGGACAATTGGAGAAGTGAATT
ATATAAATATAAAGTAGTAAAAATTGAACCATTAGGAGTAGCACCCACCAAGGCAAAGAGAAGAGTGGTG
CAGAGAGAAAAAAGAGCAGTGGGAATAGGAGCTTTGTTCCTTGGGTTCTTGGGAGCAGCAGGAAGCACTA
TGGGCGCAGCGTCAATGACGCTGACGGTACAGGCCAGACAATTATTGTCTGGTATAGTGCAGCAGCAGAA
CAATTTGCTGAGGGCTATTGAGGCGCAACAGCATCTGTTGCAACTCACAGTCTGGGGCATCAAGCAGCTC
CAGGCAAGAATCCTGGCTGTGGAAAGATACCTAAAGGATCAACAGCTCCTGGGGATTTGGGGTTGCTCTG
GAAAACTCATTTGCACCACTGCTGTGCCTTGGAATGCTAGTTGGAGTAATAAATCTCTGGAACAGATTTG
GAATCACACGACCTGGATGGAGTGGGACAGAGAAATTAACAATTACACAAGCTTAATACACTCCTTAATT
GAAGAATCGCAAAACCAGCAAGAAAAGAATGAACAAGAATTATTGGAATTAGATAAATGGGCAAGTTTGT
GGAATTGGTTTAACATAACAAATTGGCTGTGGTATATAAAATTATTCATAATGATAGTAGGAGGCTTGGT
AGGTTTAAGAATAGTTTTTGCTGTACTTTCTATAGTGAATAGAGTTAGGCAGGGATATTCACCATTATCG
TTTCAGACCCACCTCCCAACCCCGAGGGGACCCATGCATTGCATCTCAATTAGTCAGCAACCAGGTGTGG
AAAGTCCCCAGGCTCCCCAGCAGGCAGAAGTATGCAAAGCATGCGTCTCAATTAGTCAGCAACCATAGTC
CCGCCCCTAACTCCGCCCATCCCGCCCCTAACTCCGCCCAGTTCCGCCCATTCTCCGCCCCATGGCTGAC
TAATTTTTTTTATTTATGCAGAGGCCGAGGCCGCCTCGGCCTCTGAGCTATTCCAGAAGTAGTGAGGAGG
CTTTTTTGGAGGCCTAGGCTTTTGCAAAAAGCTTTCTAGAGGTACCACCGGAGCTTACCATGACCGAGTA
CAAGCCCACGGTGCGCCTCGCCACCCGCGACGACGTCCCCAGGGCCGTACGCACCCTCGCCGCCGCGTTC
GCCGACTACCCCGCCACGCGCCACACCGTCGATCCGGACCGCCACATCGAGCGGGTCACCGAGCTGCAAG
AACTCTTCCTCACGCGCGTCGGGCTCGACATCGGCAAGGTGTGGGTCGCGGACGACGGCGCCGCCGTGGC
GGTCTGGACCACGCCGGAGAGCGTCGAAGCGGGGGCGGTGTTCGCCGAGATCGGCCCGCGCATGGCCGAG
TTGAGCGGTTCCCGGCTGGCCGCGCAGCAACAGATGGAAGGCCTCCTGGCGCCGCACCGGCCCAAGGAGC
CCGCGTGGTTCCTGGCCACCGTCGGCGTCTCGCCCGACCACCAGGGCAAGGGTCTGGGCAGCGCCGTCGT
GCTCCCCGGAGTGGAGGCGGCCGAGCGCGCCGGGGTGCCCGCCTTCCTGGAGACCTCCGCGCCCCGCAAC
CTCCCCTTCTACGAGCGGCTCGGCTTCACCGTCACCGCCGACGTCGAGGTGCCCGAAGGACCGCGCACCT
GGTGCATGACCCGCAAGCCCGGTGCCAGTTAACGAATTCTAGATCTTGAGACAAATGGCAGTATTCATCC
ACAATTTTAAAAGAAAAGGGGGGATTGGGGGGTACAGTGCAGGGGAAAGAATAGTAGACATAATAGCAAC
AGACATACAAACTAAAGAATTACAAAAACAAATTACAAAAATTCAAAATTTTCGGGTTTATTACAGGGAC
AGCAGAGATCCACTTTGGCGCCGGCTCGAGGCCTGCAGGTGCAAAGATGGATAAAGTTTTAAACAGAGAG
GAATCTTTGCAGCTAATGGACCTTCTAGGTCTTGAAAGGAGTGGGAATTGGCTCCGGTGCCCGTCAGTGG
GCAGAGCGCACATCGCCCACAGTCCCCGAGAAGTTGGGGGGAGGGGTCGGCAATTGAACCGGTGCCTAGA
GAAGGTGGCGCGGGGTAAACTGGGAAAGTGATGTCGTGTACTGGCTCCGCCTTTTTCCCGAGGGTGGGGG
AGAACCGTATATAAGTGCAGTAGTCGCCGTGAACGTTCTTTTTCGCAACGGGTTTGCCGCCAGAACACAG
GTAAGTGCCGTGTGTGGTTCCCGCGGGCCTGGCCTCTTTACGGGTTATGGCCCTTGCGTGCCTTGAATTA
CTTCCACCTGGCTGCAGTACGTGATTCTTGATCCCGAGCTTCGGGTTGGAAGTGGGTGGGAGAGTTCGAG
GCCTTGCGCTTAAGGAGCCCCTTCGCCTCGTGCTTGAGTTGAGGCCTGGCCTGGGCGCTGGGGCCGCCGC
GTGCGAATCTGGTGGCACCTTCGCGCCTGTCTCGCTGCTTTCGATAAGTCTCTAGCCATTTAAAATTTTT
GATGACCTGCTGCGACGCTTTTTTTCTGGCAAGATAGTCTTGTAAATGCGGGCCAAGATCTGCACACTGG
TATTTCGGTTTTTGGGGCCGCGGGCGGCGACGGGGCCCGTGCGTCCCAGCGCACATGTTCGGCGAGGCGG
GGCCTGCGAGCGCGGCCACCGAGAATCGGACGGGGGTAGTCTCAAGCTGGCCGGCCTGCTCTGGTGCCTG
GCCTCGCGCCGCCGTGTATCGCCCCGCCCTGGGCGGCAAGGCTGGCCCGGTCGGCACCAGTTGCGTGAGC
GGAAAGATGGCCGCTTCCCGGCCCTGCTGCAGGGAGCTCAAAATGGAGGACGCGGCGCTCGGGAGAGCGG
GCGGGTGAGTCACCCACACAAAGGAAAAGGGCCTTTCCGTCCTCAGCCGTCGCTTCATGTGACTCCACGG
AGTACCGGGCGCCGTCCAGGCACCTCGATTAGTTCTCGAGCTTTTGGAGTACGTCGTCTTTAGGTTGGGG
GGAGGGGTTTTATGCGATGGAGTTTCCCCACACTGAGTGGGTGGAGACTGAAGTTAGGCCAGCTTGGCAC
TTGATGTAATTCTCCTTGGAATTTGCCCTTTTTGAGTTTGGATCTTGGTTCATTCTCAAGCCTCAGACAG
TGGTTCAAAGTTTTTTTCTTCCATTTCAGGTGTCGTGAGGCTAGCACCGCCACCATGGCTCTTCCTCAGG
GACAGTTGACATTCAAGGATGTGGCCATAGAATTCTCTCAGGAGGAGTGGACATGCCTGGACCCTGCTCA
GAAGACTTTGTACAGGGACGTCATGTTGGAGAATTATAGGAACCTGGTCTCCCTGGATATCTCTTGTAAA
TGTGTAAACACGGATTTGCCACCAAAGGGGAAGAACAATATGGGAGAAGCGTTCTACACGGTGAAGTTGG
AGAGACTTGAAAGCTGTGACACTGTAGGCTTGTCCTTCCAGGAAGTTCAGAAAAATACATACGACTTTGA
GTGTCAGTGGAAAGATGATGAAGGAAATTATAAAACAGTACTTATGTTGCAAAAAGAAAATCTCCCTGGT
AGAAGAGCTCAACGTGATAGAAGGGCTGCAGGAAACAGGCATATTGAAAATCAGCTTGGAGTAAGCTTTC
AGTCACATCTCCCTGAACTGCAGCAATTTCAACATGAAGGGAAAATTTATGAATACAATCAAGTTGAGAA
GTCTCCTAATAATCGAGGAAAACATTATAAATGTGATGAATGTGGCAAGGTCTTCAGTCAAAACTCACGG
CTAACAAGTCATAAGAGAATTCATACTGGAGAGAAGCCTTACCAGTGTAATAAGTGTGGCAAAGCCTTTA
CTGTTCGTTCAAACCTAACAATCCATCAGGTCATCCATACTGGAGAAAAACCTTACAAATGTAATGAATG
TGGAAAGGTCTTCAGTCAACCTTCAAACCTTGCAGGTCATCAGAGAATTCATACTGGAGAGAAACCTTAC
AAGTGTAATGAGTGTGGCAAAGCCTTTAGAGCACATTCAAAACTAACTACACATCAGGTCATCCATACTG
GAGAAAAACCTTACAAATGTAAGGAATGTGGCAAGTGCTTCACTCAAAATTCACACCTTGCAAGTCATCG
AAGAATTCATACTGGGGAGAAGCCTTACAAGTGTAATGAGTGTGGCAAAGCCTTTAGTGTTCGCTCAAGC
CTGACTACCCATCAGACAATCCACACTGGAGAAAAACCTTACAAATGTAATGAATGTGGCAAGGTCTTCA
GGCACAATTCATACCTTGCAAAGCATCGGCGAATTCATACTGGTGAGAAACCTTACAAGTGTAATGAGTG
TGGGAAAGCCTTCAGTATGCATTCAAACTTAACTAAGCATCAGATCATCCATACCGGAGAAAAGCCTTTC
AAATGTAATGAATGCGTCAAGGTTTTCACTCAGTATTCACACTTAGCAAATCATCGAAGAATTCATACTG
GAGAGAAACCTTACAGGTGTGATGAGTGTGGCAAAGCCTTTAGTGTGCGATCAAGCCTAACTACCCATCA
GGCAATTCATACTGGAGAAAAGCCTTACAAATGTAATGACTGCGGTAAGGTCTTCACACAAAATTCACAC
CTTGCAAGTCATCGGGGAATTCATTCTGGAGAGAAACCTTACAAGTGTGATGAATGTGGTAAAGCCTTCA
GTCAAACATCACAACTTGCAAGGCATTGGAGAGTTCATACTGGAGAAAAACCTTACAAGTGTAATGAGTG
TGGCAAAGCCTTTAGTGTTCATTCAAGCCTAACTATACATCAGACAATACATACTGGACAAAAACCATAC
AAATGTAATGATTGCGGCAAGGTCTTCAGACACAATTCGTACCTTGCAATTCATCAGAGAATTCACACTG
GTGAGAAACCTTATAAGTGTAATGAGTGCGGCAAAGCATTTAGTGTACATTCAAACCTAGCTACCCATCA
GGTCATCCATACTGGAGAAAAACCTTACAAATGTAATGAATGTGGCAAGGTCTTCACTCAAAATTCACAT
CTTGCAAATCATAGAAGAATTCACACTGGAGAAAAACCTTATAGGTGTAATGAGTGTGGGAAAGCCTTCA
GTGTTCGTTCAACCCTAACTACCCATATGGCAGTCCATACTGGAGACAAACCTTACAAATGTAACCAATG
TGGCAAGGTCTTTACTCAAAATTCAAACCTTGCAAAACATCGAAGAATTCATAGTGGATAGTAATGAACT
AGTCCGTAACTTGAAAGTATTTCGATTTCTTGGCTTTATATATCTTGTGGAAAGGACGAGCTCGAGGTCC
AAGGCACCATAGGACGCGTTAAGTCGACAATCAACCTCTGGATTACAAAATTTGTGAAAGATTGACTGGT
ATTCTTAACTATGTTGCTCCTTTTACGCTATGTGGATACGCTGCTTTAATGCCTTTGTATCATGCTATTG
CTTCCCGTATGGCTTTCATTTTCTCCTCCTTGTATAAATCCTGGTTGCTGTCTCTTTATGAGGAGTTGTG
GCCCGTTGTCAGGCAACGTGGCGTGGTGTGCACTGTGTTTGCTGACGCAACCCCCACTGGTTGGGGCATT
GCCACCACCTGTCAGCTCCTTTCCGGGACTTTCGCTTTCCCCCTCCCTATTGCCACGGCGGAACTCATCG
CCGCCTGCCTTGCCCGCTGCTGGACAGGGGCTCGGCTGTTGGGCACTGACAATTCCGTGGTGTTGTCGGG
GAAATCATCGTCCTTTCCTTGGCTGCTCGCCTGTGTTGCCACCTGGATTCTGCGCGGGACGTCCTTCTGC
TACGTCCCTTCGGCCCTCAATCCAGCGGACCTTCCTTCCCGCGGCCTGCTGCCGGCTCTGCGGCCTCTTC
CGCGTCTTCGCCTTCGCCCTCAGACGAGTCGGATCTCCCTTTGGGCCGCCTCCCCGCGTCGACTTTAAGA
CCAATGACTTACAAGGCAGCTGTAGATCTTAGCCACTTTTTAAAAGAAAAGGGGGGACTGGAAGGGCTAA
TTCACTCCCAACGAAGACAAGATCTGCTTTTTGCTTGTACTGGGTCTCTCTGGTTAGACCAGATCTGAGC
CTGGGAGCTCTCTGGCTAACTAGGGAACCCACTGCTTAAGCCTCAATAAAGCTTGCCTTGAGTGCTTCAA
GTAGTGTGTGCCCGTCTGTTGTGTGACTCTGGTAACTAGAGATCCCTCAGACCCTTTTAGTCAGTGTGGA
AAATCTCTAGCAGTACGTATAGTAGTTCATGTCATCTTATTATTCAGTATTTATAACTTGCAAAGAAATG
AATATCAGAGAGTGAGAGGAACTTGTTTATTGCAGCTTATAATGGTTACAAATAAAGCAATAGCATCACA
AATTTCACAAATAAAGCATTTTTTTCACTGCATTCTAGTTGTGGTTTGTCCAAACTCATCAATGTATCTT
ATCATGTCTGGCTCTAGCTATCCCGCCCCTAACTCCGCCCATCCCGCCCCTAACTCCGCCCAGTTCCGCC
CATTCTCCGCCCCATGGCTGACTAATTTTTTTTATTTATGCAGAGGCCGAGGCCGCCTCGGCCTCTGAGC
TATTCCAGAAGTAGTGAGGAGGCTTTTTTGGAGGCCTAGGGACGTACCCAATTCGCCCTATAGTGAGTCG
TATTACGCGCGCTCACTGGCCGTCGTTTTACAACGTCGTGACTGGGAAAACCCTGGCGTTACCCAACTTA
ATCGCCTTGCAGCACATCCCCCTTTCGCCAGCTGGCGTAATAGCGAAGAGGCCCGCACCGATCGCCCTTC
CCAACAGTTGCGCAGCCTGAATGGCGAATGGG
[124 nt withheld, positions 7733-7856]
C
[91 nt withheld, positions 7858-7948]
A
[49 nt withheld, positions 7950-7998]
CCTTTGACGTTGGAGTCCACGTTCTTT
[37 nt withheld, positions 8026-8062]
ACCCTATCTCGGTCTATTCTTTTGATTTATAAGGGATTTTGCCGATTTCGGCCTATTGGTTAAAAAATGA
GCTGATTTAACAAAAATTTAACGCGAATTTTAACAAAATATTAACGCTTACAATTTAGGTGGCACTTTTC
GGGGAAATGTGCGCGGAACCCCTATTTGTTTATTTTTCTAAATACATTCAAATATGTATCCGCTCATGAG
ACAATAACCCTGATAAATGCTTCAATAATATTGAAAAAGGAAGAGTATGAGTATTCAACATTTCCGTGTC
GCCCTTATTCCCTTTTTTGCGGCATTTTGCCTTCCTGTTTTTGCTCACCCAGAAACGCTGGTGAAAGTAA
AAGATGCTGAAGATCAGTTGGGTGCACGAGTGGGTTACATCGAACTGGATCTCAACAGCGGTAAGATCCT
TGAGAGTTTTCGCCCCGAAGAACGTTTTCCAATGATGAGCACTTTTAAAGTTCTGCTATGTGGCGCGGTA
TTATCCCGTATTGACGCCGGGCAAGAGCAACTCGGTCGCCGCATACACTATTCTCAGAATGACTTGGTTG
AGTACTCACCAGTCACAGAAAAGCATCTTACGGATGGCATGACAGTAAGAGAATTATGCAGTGCTGCCAT
AACCATGAGTGATAACACTGCGGCCAACTTACTTCTGACAACGATCGGAGGACCGAAGGAGCTAACCGCT
TTTTTGCACAACATGGGGGATCATGTAACTCGCCTTGATCGTTGGGAACCGGAGCTGAATGAAGCCATAC
CAAACGACGAGCGTGACACCACGATGCCTGTAGCAATGGCAACAACGTTGCGCAAACTATTAACTGGCGA
ACTACTTACTCTAGCTTCCCGGCAACAATTAATAGACTGGATGGAGGCGGATAAAGTTGCAGGACCACTT
CTGCGCTCGGCCCTTCCGGCTGGCTGGTTTATTGCTGATAAATCTGGAGCCGGTGAGCGTGGGTCTCGCG
GTATCATTGCAGCACTGGGGCCAGATGGTAAGCCCTCCCGTATCGTAGTTATCTACACGACGGGGAGTCA
GGCAACTATGGATGAACGAAATAGACAGATCGCTGAGATAGGTGCCTCACTGATTAAGCATTGGTAACTG
TCAGACCAAGTTTACTCATATATACTTTAGATTGATTTAAAACTTCATTTTTAATTTAAAAGGATCTAGG
TGAAGATCCTTTTTGATAATCTCATGACCAAAATCCCTTAACGTGAGTTTTCGTTCCACTGAGCGTCAGA
CCCCGTAGAAAAGATCAAAGGATCTTCTTGAGATCCTTTTTTTCTGCGCGTAATCTGCTGCTTGCAAACA
AAAAAACCACCGCTACCAGCGGTGGTTTGTTTGCCGGATCAAGAGCTACCAACTCTTTTTCCGAAGGTAA
CTGGCTTCAGCAGAGCGCAGATACCAAATACTGTTCTTCTAGTGTAGCCGTAGTTAGGCCACCACTTCAA
GAACTCTGTAGCACCGCCTACATACCTCGCTCTGCTAATCCTGTTACCAGTGGCTGCTGCCAGTGGCGAT
AAGTCGTGTCTTACCGGGTTGGACTCAAGACGATAGTTACCGGATAAGGCGCAGCGGTCGGGCTGAACGG
GGGGTTCGTGCACACAGCCCAGCTTGGAGCGAACGACCTACACCGAACTGAGATACCTACAGCGTGAGCT
ATGAGAAAGCGCCACGCTTCCCGAAGGGAGAAAGGCGGACAGGTATCCGGTAAGCGGCAGGGTCGGAACA
GGAGAGCGCACGAGGGAGCTTCCAGGGGGAAACGCCTGGTATCTTTATAGTCCTGTCGGGTTTCGCCACC
TCTGACTTGAGCGTCGATTTTTGTGATGCTCGTCAGGGGGGCGGAGCCTATGGAAAAACGCCAGCAACGC
GGCCTTTTTACGGTTCCTGGCCTTTTGCTGGCCTTTTGCTCACATGTTCTTTCCTGCGTTATCCCCTGAT
TCTGTGGATAACCGTATTACCGCCTTTGAGTGAGCTGATACCGCTCGCCGCAGCCGAACGACCGAGCGCA
GCGAGTCAGTGAGCGAGGAAGCGGAAGAGCGCCCAATACGCAAACCGCCTCTCCCCGCGCGTTGGCCGAT
TCATTAATGCAGCTGGCACGACAGGTTTCCCGACTGGAAAGCGGGCAGTGAGCGCAACGCAATTAATGTG
AGTTAGCTCACTCATTAGGCACCCCAGGCTTTACACTTTATGCTTCCGGCTCGTATGTTGTGTGGAATTG
TGAGCGGATAACAATTTCACACAGGAAACAGCTATGACCATGATTACGCCAAGCGCGCAATTAACCCTCA
CTAAAGGGAACAAAAGCTGGAGCTGCAAGC
Features (pLannotate 1.2.2; 31 found; start..end, strand, type, name):
      5..231     +  promoter       RSV promoter: Rous sarcoma virus enhancer/promoter
    232..412     +  LTR            5' LTR (truncated): truncated 5' long terminal repeat (LTR) from HIV-1
    459..584     +  misc_feature   HIV-1 Ψ: packaging signal of human immunodeficiency virus type 1
    568..931     +  CDS            HIV-1 gag (fragment): gag protein from human immunodeficiency virus 1; gag
   1077..1310    +  misc_feature   RRE: The Rev response element (RRE) of HIV-1 allows for Rev-dependent mRNA export from the nucleus to the cytoplasm.
   1687..1713    +  CDS            Rev (fragment): human immunodeficiency virus 1 (HIV-1) Rev protein; rev; enhances nuclear export of unspliced and incompletely spliced viral mRNAs
   1720..1743    +  promoter       SV40 promoter (fragment): SV40 early promoter
   1744..1815    +  promoter       SV40 promoter (fragment): SV40 enhancer and early promoter
   1839..1974    +  rep_origin     SV40 ori: SV40 origin of replication
   2020..2616    +  CDS            PuroR (fragment): puromycin N-acetyltransferase; pac from Streptomyces; confers resistance to puromycin
   2665..2782    +  misc_feature   cPPT/CTS: central polypurine tract and central termination sequence of HIV-1
   2847..2913    +  CDS            small t antigen (fragment): SV40 (simian virus 40) small t antigen
   2920..4098    +  promoter       EF-1α promoter: strong constitutive promoter for human elongation factor EF-1α
   4115..4729    +  CDS            ZNF665 (fragment): ZN665_HUMAN - Also known as ZFP160L. Experimental evidence at transcript level: Swiss-Prot protein existence level 2. May be involved in transcriptional regulation. From Homo sapiens (Human).
   6164..6217    +  promoter       U6 promoter (fragment): RNA polymerase III promoter for human U6 snRNA
   6259..6847    +  misc_feature   WPRE: woodchuck hepatitis virus posttranscriptional regulatory element
   6898..6917    +  misc_feature   cPPT/CTS (fragment): central polypurine tract and central termination sequence of HIV-1
   6919..7152    +  LTR            3' LTR (ΔU3): self-inactivating 3' long terminal repeat (LTR) from HIV-1
   7230..7351    +  polyA_signal   SV40 poly(A) signal: SV40 polyadenylation signal
   7391..7526    +  rep_origin     SV40 ori: SV40 origin of replication
   7547..7565    -  promoter       T7 promoter: promoter for bacteriophage T7 RNA polymerase
   7573..7728    +  CDS            lacZα (fragment): LacZα fragment of β-galactosidase; lacZ fragment
   7733..8161    +  rep_origin     f1 ori (sequence partly withheld): f1 bacteriophage origin of replication; arrow indicates direction of (+) strand synthesis
   8214..8318    +  promoter       AmpR promoter: bla
   8319..9179    +  CDS            AmpR: β-lactamase; bla; confers resistance to ampicillin, carbenicillin, and related antibiotics
   9350..9938    +  rep_origin     ori: high-copy-number ColE1/pMB1/pBR322/pUC origin of replication
  10121..10213   +  CDS            lacI (fragment): lac repressor; lacI; The lac repressor binds to the lac operator to inhibit transcription in E. coli. This inhibition can be relieved by adding lactose or isopropyl-β-D-thiogalactopyranoside (IPTG).
  10226..10247   +  protein_bind   CAP binding site: CAP binding activates transcription in the presence of cAMP. E. coli catabolite activator protein
  10262..10292   +  promoter       lac promoter: promoter for the E. coli lac operon
  10300..10316   +  protein_bind   lac operator: The lac repressor binds to the lac operator to inhibit transcription in E. coli. This inhibition can be relieved by adding lactose or isopropyl-β-D-thiogalactopyranoside (IPTG). lac repressor encoded by lacI
  10361..10379   +  promoter       T3 promoter: promoter for bacteriophage T3 RNA polymerase
