[The description below was written by a language model from this plasmid's Addgene catalogue record and pLannotate feature annotations shown in this document.]
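Description:
TFORF2739 is a third-generation-style, self-inactivating lentiviral expression plasmid built on the pLX_TRC317 backbone. It carries the human zinc-finger gene ZNF665 (also called ZFP160L) as one member of a barcoded transcription factor ORF collection. It is propagated in E. coli through a high-copy ColE1/pUC-type origin with ampicillin selection (AmpR under its own bla promoter). The backbone also retains an f1 origin and remnants of a lac/lacZα cloning region flanked by T7 and T3 promoters. The depositor warns that the plasmid can recombine, as is common for LTR-containing vectors.

The viral genome is transcribed from an RSV promoter fused to a truncated HIV-1 5' LTR. This is followed by the Ψ packaging signal with a gag fragment, the RRE for Rev-dependent nuclear export, and a cPPT/CTS element. The genome ends in a ΔU3 3' LTR, with an SV40 polyadenylation signal downstream. Two cassettes sit inside this unit. An SV40 early promoter/origin drives puromycin N-acetyltransferase for selecting transduced mammalian cells. The strong constitutive EF-1α promoter drives the synthesized ZNF665 ORF, with a WPRE downstream to enhance transcript expression. The automated annotation labels only the first part of the ORF as ZNF665, but the unannotated stretch up to the WPRE region is consistent with the recorded insert size of about 2.1 kb. The 24-bp barcode described in the catalogue entry is not annotated in the feature table, so its position is not stated.

The construct is intended for overexpressing ZNF665 in mammalian cells. In pooled screens, the barcode identifies which transcription factor each cell received, as in directed differentiation studies.
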