Addgene plasmid #144155: TFORF2739
Purpose: Lentiviral vector for overexpressing transcription factor ORFs with unique 24-bp barcodes. Barcodes facilitate identification of transcription factors in pooled screens.
Depositing lab: Feng Zhang. Depositing organization: Broad Institute. Publication: A transcription factor atlas of directed differentiation. Joung J, Ma S, Tay T, Geiger-Schuller KR, Kirchgatterer PC, Verdine VK, Guo B, Arias-Garcia MA, Allen WE, Singh A, Kuksenko O, Abudayyeh OO, Gootenberg JS, Fu Z, Macrae RK, Buenrostro JD, Regev A, Zhang F. Cell. 2023 Jan 5;186(1):209-229.e26. doi: 10.1016/j.cell.2022.11.026. PubMed 36608654.
Backbone
  Vector backbone: pLX_TRC317
  Backbone manufacturer: Broad Institute Genetic Perturbation Platform
  Backbone size w/o insert (bp): 8264
  Vector type: Mammalian Expression, Lentiviral
  Selectable markers: Puromycin
Growth in bacteria
  Bacterial resistance: Ampicillin, 100 μg/mL
  Growth temperature: 37°C
  Growth strain: NEB Stable
  Copy number: High Copy
Gene/Insert
  Gene/Insert name: ZNF665
  Species: H. sapiens (human)
  Insert size (bp): 2138
  Entrez Gene: ZNF665 (a.k.a. ZFP160L, FLJ14345)
  Promoter: EF1a
  Cloning method: Unknown
  Sequencing primers: 5′ GGGTGGAGACTGAAGTTAGGCCAG; 3′ CACATAGCGTAAAAGGAGCAACATAG
Terms and licenses: Academic/Nonprofit Terms; Industry Terms: Not Available to Industry
Depositor comments: NM_024733,XM_005259266,ENST00000396424 . The transcription factor ORF portion of this plasmid was synthesized by Genewiz. Please test multiple small colonies in case of plasmid recombination. To make this collection available in a timely manner, a portion of this collection was not fully sequenced by Addgene. If an Addgene verified full plasmid sequence is not available, please contact us prior to placing an order to request the full sequence.
How to cite: TFORF2739 was a gift from Feng Zhang (Addgene plasmid # 144155 ; http://n2t.net/addgene:144155 ; RRID:Addgene_144155)
