>Addgene plasmid #144155 | TFORF2739 | depositor partial sequence | sequence record 284589 | Insert
ACCGCCACCATGGCTCTTCCTCAGGGACAGTTGACATTCAAGGATGTGGCCATAGAATTCTCTCAGGAGG
AGTGGACATGCCTGGACCCTGCTCAGAAGACTTTGTACAGGGACGTCATGTTGGAGAATTATAGGAACCT
GGTCTCCCTGGATATCTCTTGTAAATGTGTAAACACGGATTTGCCACCAAAGGGGAAGAACAATATGGGA
GAAGCGTTCTACACGGTGAAGTTGGAGAGACTTGAAAGCTGTGACACTGTAGGCTTGTCCTTCCAGGAAG
TTCAGAAAAATACATACGACTTTGAGTGTCAGTGGAAAGATGATGAAGGAAATTATAAAACAGTACTTAT
GTTGCAAAAAGAAAATCTCCCTGGTAGAAGAGCTCAACGTGATAGAAGGGCTGCAGGAAACAGGCATATT
GAAAATCAGCTTGGAGTAAGCTTTCAGTCACATCTCCCTGAACTGCAGCAATTTCAACATGAAGGGAAAA
TTTATGAATACAATCAAGTTGAGAAGTCTCCTAATAATCGAGGAAAACATTATAAATGTGATGAATGTGG
CAAGGTCTTCAGTCAAAACTCACGGCTAACAAGTCATAAGAGAATTCATACTGGAGAGAAGCCTTACCAG
TGTAATAAGTGTGGCAAAGCCTTTACTGTTCGTTCAAACCTAACAATCCATCAGGTCATCCATACTGGAG
AAAAACCTTACAAATGTAATGAATGTGGAAAGGTCTTCAGTCAACCTTCAAACCTTGCAGGTCATCAGAG
AATTCATACTGGAGAGAAACCTTACAAGTGTAATGAGTGTGGCAAAGCCTTTAGAGCACATTCAAAACTA
ACTACACATCAGGTCATCCATACTGGAGAAAAACCTTACAAATGTAAGGAATGTGGCAAGTGCTTCACTC
AAAATTCACACCTTGCAAGTCATCGAAGAATTCATACTGGGGAGAAGCCTTACAAGTGTAATGAGTGTGG
CAAAGCCTTTAGTGTTCGCTCAAGCCTGACTACCCATCAGACAATCCACACTGGAGAAAAACCTTACAAA
TGTAATGAATGTGGCAAGGTCTTCAGGCACAATTCATACCTTGCAAAGCATCGGCGAATTCATACTGGTG
AGAAACCTTACAAGTGTAATGAGTGTGGGAAAGCCTTCAGTATGCATTCAAACTTAACTAAGCATCAGAT
CATCCATACCGGAGAAAAGCCTTTCAAATGTAATGAATGCGTCAAGGTTTTCACTCAGTATTCACACTTA
GCAAATCATCGAAGAATTCATACTGGAGAGAAACCTTACAGGTGTGATGAGTGTGGCAAAGCCTTTAGTG
TGCGATCAAGCCTAACTACCCATCAGGCAATTCATACTGGAGAAAAGCCTTACAAATGTAATGACTGCGG
TAAGGTCTTCACACAAAATTCACACCTTGCAAGTCATCGGGGAATTCATTCTGGAGAGAAACCTTACAAG
TGTGATGAATGTGGTAAAGCCTTCAGTCAAACATCACAACTTGCAAGGCATTGGAGAGTTCATACTGGAG
AAAAACCTTACAAGTGTAATGAGTGTGGCAAAGCCTTTAGTGTTCATTCAAGCCTAACTATACATCAGAC
AATACATACTGGACAAAAACCATACAAATGTAATGATTGCGGCAAGGTCTTCAGACACAATTCGTACCTT
GCAATTCATCAGAGAATTCACACTGGTGAGAAACCTTATAAGTGTAATGAGTGCGGCAAAGCATTTAGTG
TACATTCAAACCTAGCTACCCATCAGGTCATCCATACTGGAGAAAAACCTTACAAATGTAATGAATGTGG
CAAGGTCTTCACTCAAAATTCACATCTTGCAAATCATAGAAGAATTCACACTGGAGAAAAACCTTATAGG
TGTAATGAGTGTGGGAAAGCCTTCAGTGTTCGTTCAACCCTAACTACCCATATGGCAGTCCATACTGGAG
ACAAACCTTACAAATGTAACCAATGTGGCAAGGTCTTTACTCAAAATTCAAACCTTGCAAAACATCGAAG
AATTCATAGTGGATAGTAATGAACTAGTCCGTAACTTGAAAGTATTTCGATTTCTTGGCTTTATATATCT
TGTGGAAAGGACGAGCTCGAGGTCCAAGGCACCATAGG
