>Addgene plasmid #144155 | TFORF2739 | depositor partial sequence | sequence record 284590 | Barcode
GCTCGAGGTCCAAGGCACCATAGG
